>Addgene plasmid #240725 | BCTVΔREP-YPET-pDGB3alpha1 | addgene full sequence | sequence record 484218 | Addgene NGS Result
CTGTCATGAGACGAATTCTGACAGGATATATTGGCGGGTAAACCTAAGAGAAAAGAGCGTTTATTAGAAT
AATCGGATATTTAAAAGGGCGTGAAAAGGTTTATCCGTTCGTCCATTTGTATGTGCATGCCAACCACAGG
GTTCCCCTCGGGATCAAAGTACTTTGATCCAACCCCTCCGCTGCTATAGTGCAGTCGGCTTCTGACGTTC
AGTGCAGCCGTCATCTGAAAACGACATGTCGCACAAGTCCTAAGTTACGCGACAGGCTGCCGCCCTGCCC
TTTTCCTGGCGTTTTCTTGTCGCGTGTTTTAGTCGCATAAAGTAGAATACTTGCGACTAGAACCGGAGAC
ATTACGCCATGAACAAGAGCGCCGCCGCTGGCCTGCTGGGCTATGCCCGCGTCAGCACCGACGACCAGGA
CTTGACCAACCAACGGGCCGAACTGCACGCGGCCGGCTGCACCAAGCTGTTTTCCGAGAAGATCACCGGC
ACCAGGCGCGACCGCCCGGAGCTGGCCAGGATGCTTGACCACCTACGCCCTGGCGACGTTGTGACAGTGA
CCAGGCTAGACCGCCTGGCCCGCAGCACCCGCGACCTACTGGACATTGCCGAGCGCATCCAGGAGGCCGG
CGCGGGCCTGCGTAGCCTGGCAGAGCCGTGGGCCGACACCACCACGCCGGCCGGCCGCATGGTGTTGACC
GTGTTCGCCGGCATTGCCGAGTTCGAGCGTTCCCTAATCATCGACCGCACCCGGAGCGGGCGCGAGGCCG
CCAAGGCCCGAGGCGTGAAGTTTGGCCCCCGCCCTACCCTCACCCCGGCACAGATCGCGCACGCCCGCGA
GCTGATCGACCAGGAAGGCCGCACCGTGAAAGAGGCGGCTGCACTGCTTGGCGTGCATCGCTCGACCCTG
TACCGCGCACTTGAGCGCAGCGAGGAAGTGACGCCCACCGAGGCCAGGCGGCGCGGTGCCTTCCGTGAGG
ACGCATTGACCGAGGCCGACGCCCTGGCGGCCGCCGAGAATGAACGCCAAGAGGAACAAGCATGAAACCG
CACCAGGACGGCCAGGACGAACCGTTTTTCATTACCGAAGAGATCGAGGCGGAGATGATCGCGGCCGGGT
ACGTGTTCGAGCCGCCCGCGCACCTCTCAACCGTGCGGCTGCATGAAATCCTGGCCGGTTTGTCTGATGC
CAAGCTGGCGGCCTGGCCGGCCAGCTTGGCCGCTGAAGAAACCGAGCGCCGCCGTCTAAAAAGGTGATGT
GTATTTGAGTAAAACAGCTTGCGTCATGCGGTCGCTGCGTATATGATGCGATGAGTAAATAAACAAATAC
GCAAGGGGAACGCATGAAGGTTATCGCTGTACTTAACCAGAAAGGCGGGTCAGGCAAGACGACCATCGCA
ACCCATCTAGCCCGCGCCCTGCAACTCGCCGGGGCCGATGTTCTGTTAGTCGATTCCGATCCCCAGGGCA
GTGCCCGCGATTGGGCGGCCGTGCGGGAAGATCAACCGCTAACCGTTGTCGGCATCGACCGCCCGACGAT
TGACCGCGACGTGAAGGCCATCGGCCGGCGCGACTTCGTAGTGATCGACGGAGCGCCCCAGGCGGCGGAC
TTGGCTGTGTCCGCGATCAAGGCAGCCGACTTCGTGCTGATTCCGGTGCAGCCAAGCCCTTACGACATAT
GGGCCACCGCCGACCTGGTGGAGCTGGTTAAGCAGCGCATTGAGGTCACGGATGGAAGGCTACAAGCGGC
CTTTGTCGTGTCGCGGGCGATCAAAGGCACGCGCATCGGCGGTGAGGTTGCCGAGGCGCTGGCCGGGTAC
GAGCTGCCCATTCTTGAGTCCCGTATCACGCAGCGCGTGAGCTACCCAGGCACTGCCGCCGCCGGCACAA
CCGTTCTTGAATCAGAACCCGAGGGCGACGCTGCCCGCGAGGTCCAGGCGCTGGCCGCTGAAATTAAATC
AAAACTCATTTGAGTTAATGAGGTAAAGAGAAAATGAGCAAAAGCACAAACACGCTAAGTGCCGGCCGTC
CGAGCGCACGCAGCAGCAAGGCTGCAACGTTGGCCAGCCTGGCAGACACGCCAGCCATGAAGCGGGTCAA
CTTTCAGTTGCCGGCGGAGGATCACACCAAGCTGAAGATGTACGCGGTACGCCAAGGCAAGACCATTACC
GAGCTGCTATCTGAATACATCGCGCAGCTACCAGAGTAAATGAGCAAATGAATAAATGAGTAGATGAATT
TTAGCGGCTAAAGGAGGCGGCATGGAAAATCAAGAACAACCAGGCACCGACGCCGTGGAATGCCCCATGT
GTGGAGGAACGGGCGGTTGGCCAGGCGTAAGCGGCTGGGTTGCCTGCCGGCCCTGCAATGGCACTGGAAC
CCCCAAGCCCGAGGAATCGGCGTGAGCGGTCGCAAACCATCCGGCCCGGTACAAATCGGCGCGGCGCTGG
GTGATGACCTGGTGGAGAAGTTGAAGGCCGCGCAGGCCGCCCAGCGGCAACGCATCGAGGCAGAAGCACG
CCCCGGTGAATCGTGGCAAGCGGCCGCTGATCGAATCCGCAAAGAATCCCGGCAACCGCCGGCAGCCGGT
GCGCCGTCGATTAGGAAGCCGCCCAAGGGCGACGAGCAACCAGATTTTTTCGTTCCGATGCTCTATGACG
TGGGCACCCGCGATAGTCGCAGCATCATGGACGTGGCCGTTTTCCGTCTGTCGAAGCGTGACCGACGAGC
TGGCGAGGTGATCCGCTACGAGCTTCCAGACGGGCACGTAGAGGTTTCCGCAGGGCCGGCCGGCATGGCC
AGTGTGTGGGATTACGACCTGGTACTGATGGCGGTTTCCCATCTAACCGAATCCATGAACCGATACCGGG
AAGGGAAGGGAGACAAGCCCGGCCGCGTGTTCCGTCCACACGTTGCGGACGTACTCAAGTTCTGCCGGCG
AGCCGATGGCGGAAAGCAGAAAGACGACCTGGTAGAAACCTGCATTCGGTTAAACACCACGCACGTTGCC
ATGCAGCGTACGAAGAAGGCCAAGAACGGCCGCCTGGTGACGGTATCCGAGGGTGAAGCCTTGATTAGCC
GCTACAAGATCGTAAAGAGCGAAACCGGGCGGCCGGAGTACATCGAGATCGAGCTAGCTGATTGGATGTA
CCGCGAGATCACAGAAGGCAAGAACCCGGACGTGCTGACGGTTCACCCCGATTACTTTTTGATCGATCCC
GGCATCGGCCGTTTTCTCTACCGCCTGGCACGCCGCGCCGCAGGCAAGGCAGAAGCCAGATGGTTGTTCA
AGACGATCTACGAACGCAGTGGCAGCGCCGGAGAGTTCAAGAAGTTCTGTTTCACCGTGCGCAAGCTGAT
CGGGTCAAATGACCTGCCGGAGTACGATTTGAAGGAGGAGGCGGGGCAGGCTGGCCCGATCCTAGTCATG
CGCTACCGCAACCTGATCGAGGGCGAAGCATCCGCCGGTTCCTAATGTACGGAGCAGATGCTAGGGCAAA
TTGCCCTAGCAGGGGAAAAAGGTCGAAAAGGACTCTTTCCTGTGGATAGCACGTACATTGGGAACCCAAA
GCCGTACATTGGGAACCGGAACCCGTACATTGGGAACCCAAAGCCGTACATTGGGAACCGGTCACACATG
TAAGTGACTGATATAAAAGAGAAAAAAGGCGATTTTTCCGCCTAAAACTCTTTAAAACTTATTAAAACTC
TTAAAACCCGCCTGGCCTGTGCATAACTGTCTGGCCAGCGCACAGCCGAAGAGCTGCAAAAAGCGCCTAC
CCTTCGGTCGCTGCGCTCCCTACGCCCCGCCGCTTCGCGTCGGCCTATCGCGGCCGCTGGCCGCTCAAAA
ATGGCTGGCCTACGGCCAGGCAATCTACCAGGGCGCGGACAAGCCGCGCCGTCGCCACTCGACCGCCGGC
GCCCACATCAAGGCACCCTGCCTCGCGCGTTTCGGTGATGACGGTGAAAACCTCTGACACATGCAGCTCC
CGGTGACGGTCACAGCTTGTCTGTAAGCGGATGCCGGGAGCAGACAAGCCCGTCAGGGCGCGTCAGCGGG
TGTTGGCGGGTGTCGGGGCGCAGCCATGACCCAGTCACGTAGCGATAGCGGAGTGTATACTGGCTTAACT
ATGCGGCATCAGAGCAGATTGTACTGAGAGTGCACCATATGCGGTGTGAAATACCGCACAGATGCGTAAG
GAGAAAATACCGCATCAGGCGCTCTTCCGCTTCCTCGCTCACTGACTCGCTGCGCTCGGTCGTTCGGCTG
CGGCGAGCGGTATCAGCTCACTCAAAGGCGGTAATACGGTTATCCACAGAATCAGGGGATAACGCAGGAA
AGAACATGTGAGCAAAAGGCCAGCAAAAGGCCAGGAACCGTAAAAAGGCCGCGTTGCTGGCGTTTTTCCA
TAGGCTCCGCCCCCCTGACGAGCATCACAAAAATCGACGCTCAAGTCAGAGGTGGCGAAACCCGACAGGA
CTATAAAGATACCAGGCGTTTCCCCCTGGAAGCTCCCTCGTGCGCTCTCCTGTTCCGACCCTGCCGCTTA
CCGGATACCTGTCCGCCTTTCTCCCTTCGGGAAGCGTGGCGCTTTCTCATAGCTCACGCTGTAGGTATCT
CAGTTCGGTGTAGGTCGTTCGCTCCAAGCTGGGCTGTGTGCACGAACCCCCCGTTCAGCCCGACCGCTGC
GCCTTATCCGGTAACTATCGTCTTGAGTCCAACCCGGTAAGACACGACTTATCGCCACTGGCAGCAGCCA
CTGGTAACAGGATTAGCAGAGCGAGGTATGTAGGCGGTGCTACAGAGTTCTTGAAGTGGTGGCCTAACTA
CGGCTACACTAGAAGGACAGTATTTGGTATCTGCGCTCTGCTGAAGCCAGTTACCTTCGGAAAAAGAGTT
GGTAGCTCTTGATCCGGCAAACAAACCACCGCTGGTAGCGGTGGTTTTTTTGTTTGCAAGCAGCAGATTA
CGCGCAGAAAAAAAGGATCTCAAGAAGATCCTTTGATCTTTTCTACGGGGTCTGACGCTCAGTGGAACGA
AAACTCACGTTAAGGGATTTTGGTCATGCATTCTAGGTGATTAGAAAAACTCATCGAGCATCAAATGAAA
CTGCAATTTATTCATATCAGGATTATCAATACCATATTTTTGAAAAAGCCGTTTCTGTAATGAAGGAGAA
AACTCACCGAGGCAGTTCCATAGGATGGCAAGATCCTGGTATCGGTCTGCGATTCCGACTCGTCCAACAT
CAATACAACCTATTAATTTCCCCTCGTCAAAAATAAGGTTATCAAGTGAGAAATCACCATGAGTGACGAC
TGAATCCGGTGAGAATGGCAAAAGTTTATGCATTTCTTTCCAGACTTGTTCAACAGGCCAGCCATTACGC
TCGTCATCAAAATCACTCGCATCAACCAAACCGTTATTCATTCGTGATTGCGCCTGAGCGAGTCGAAATA
CGCGATCGCTGTTAAAAGGACAATTACAAACAGGAATCGAATGCAACCGGCGCAGGAACACTGCCAGCGC
ATCAACAATATTTTCACCTGAATCAGGATATTCTTCTAATACCTGGAATGCTGTTTTCCCTGGGATCGCA
GTGGTGAGTAACCATGCATCATCAGGAGTACGGATAAAATGCTTGATGGTCGGAAGAGGCATAAATTCCG
TCAGCCAGTTTAGTCTGACCATCTCATCTGTAACATCATTGGCAACGCTACCTTTGCCATGTTTCAGAAA
CAACTCTGGCGCATCGGGCTTCCCATACAATCGGTAGATTGTCGCACCTGATTGCCCGACATTATCGCGA
GCCCATTTATACCCATATAAATCAGCATCCATGTTGGAATTTAATCGCGGCCTTGAGCAAGACGTTTCCC
GTTGAATATGGCTCATAACAGAACTTATTATTTCCTTCCTCTTTTCTACAGTATTTAAAGATACCCCAAG
AAGCTAATTATAACAAGACGAACTCCAATTCACTGTTCCTTGCATTCTAAAACCTTAAATACCAGAAAAC
AGCTTTTTCAAAGTTGTTTTCAAAGTTGGCGTATAACATAGTATCGACGGAGCCGATTTTGAAACCGCGG
TGATCACAGGCAGCAACGCTCTGTCATCGTTACAATCAACATGCTACCCTCCGCGAGATCATCCGTGTTT
CAAACCCGGCAGCTTAGTTGCCGTTCTTCCGAATAGCATCGGTAACATGAGCAAAGTCTGCCGCCTTACA
ACGGCTCTCCCGCTGACGCCGTCCCGGACTGATGGGCTGCCTGTATCGAGTGGTGATTTTGTGCCGAGCT
GCCGGTCGGGGAGCTGTTGGCTGGCTGGTGGCAGGATATATTGTGGTGTAAACATAACGAATTCGTCTCA
GGAGCCGTTATAATATTACCGGATGGCCCGAAAAAAATGGGCAACCAATCAAAACGTGACACGTGGAAGG
GTACTGTAGAATGATGTGACGTTTTTGAGCGGGAAACTTCCTGAAGAAGATTCCTTTCAGATAAGATTTG
TTGACTGGTCAATAGAAGGGGACAACTTTATTAAAGTAACTTTACTTTATTAAAAGTAAAGTTAGTGGGC
CCCACAGGAAACTTGCTCAGCAAGTTTTAAGTGGGCCCCACAGGAAACTTGCTCAGCAAGTTTTAACTGG
GCCCCGCAGGAAACTTGCTCAGCAAGTTTTGCATTATGTCGTTTTATATACATTTTTTTTACATGTATAT
GTACTTATAAATGATGGTCTGTCTACCAGACTGGTTATTTTTGCTATTTATCTTCAGTATTCTACTGCAA
TCAGGTACGAACTTTTATGGGACCTTTCAGAGTGGATCAATTTCCAGACAATTATCCAGCCTTTCTAGCA
GTATCGACCAGTTGTTTCTTAAGGTACAACAGGTGGTGTATACTAGGTATCCATCAAGAGATAGGGTCAG
TGACCCTAGAAGAAGGCGAGGTCTTTCGTCAATTCCAGAAGGAAGTGAAGAAGCTACTGAGGTGTAAGGT
TAATTTTCATAGGAAGTGTTCGTTGTATGAGGAAATATACAAGAAATACGTATACAATGTCCCAGAAAAG
AAAGGTGAATCCTCAAAGTGCGTGGCCGAAGAAGAGGAGGACTAGCTAACCATGTCAAAGGGAGAGGAAC
TTTTCACCGGAGTGGTCCCTATCCTCGTTGAGCTCGATGGTGATGTTAACGGGCATAAATTTTCTGTGAG
TGGAGAGGGGGAAGGTGATGCTACATATGGAAAACTCACTTTGAAGCTTTTGTGTACTACAGGGAAGTTG
CCGGTTCCATGGCCTACACTCGTTACAACCCTTGGTTATGGATTGCAATGTTTCGCCAGATACCCGGATC
ACATGAAGCAGCATGATTTCTTTAAGTCAGCCATGCCAGAAGGATACGTCCAAGAGCGTACTATCTTTTT
TAAAGATGATGGTAATTATAAAACCAGAGCAGAAGTTAAATTTGAAGGTGATACTTTGGTCAATAGGATA
GAATTGAAGGGAATCGATTTTAAAGAAGATGGTAATATTTTGGGGCATAAACTCGAATACAATTATAACA
GTCATAACGTCTATATCACCGCTGACAAGCAAAAAAATGGAATCAAGGCTAACTTTAAGATCCGTCATAA
CATAGAAGATGGGGGAGTGCAACTTGCAGATCATTACCAACAAAACACCCCTATCGGGGATGGTCCGGTT
TTGCTCCCTGACAATCATTACCTCTCTTACCAATCTGCACTCTTTAAAGATCCTAACGAAAAGAGGGATC
ATATGGTCCTTTTGGAATTTTTGACCGCTGCAGGGATTACAGAAGGAATGAATGAATTGTATAAGTGAGG
TATAATATTTATTATTAATAATGAAATTAGTACAAGTTCATTGCAACACTCTGGTTCTGAATTACACTTG
ATACAAAATTAAATTCTTCATACAGGACATGATTTAAACCTCTAATTACATTATTAATACAAATTAAACC
TAGATTATCCAAGTATATCTCTAGTCTCTTTTTCAAGACCTTCAAGAAACGGGGTCCAGTCAATATCCTG
TTCGATCCGGTTATCGTTAGCTCTATCCAGCACTTGTGAAGATTCAACGCTCTCCGGAGGTTGTAGTTGA
ATCGGATTTGTATCTTCAGTTGATAGATTGGCCCGTATCTCTCGAACCATAGGAGTTTCATATACAGTGG
ATTCGGTACACTCTCGAATTCCACGGAATTTGTTGCCTGATGGAGAGTAATAGGTTCTCCTGTGCGAAAA
TCCTCTATTACACTCATGGTGTATTGTGAAGTGGCAGTTACAGGGTAGAGTCACCTTGCGAGGATGCTTC
TGCTTGGTTATTAAAGAGCGGACCTTGGAGTTTGCAGAAGGTTGAATTATGTAATGTCCAGGACTTAAGG
GCTTCATTTTCTGGTTTTTCAAGAAATTGTTGGTATGAGCTCTCAGGTCCTGGATTGCATAATATAATGC
AGGGGATACCACCTTTAATGACACGTGGTTTTCCATACTTTAAGTTTGTCTGCCACTCCTTTTGTGCTCC
AATAAGGTGCTTCCAGTGTTTCATCTTTAAGTAAGTGGGATCTACGTCATCAATGACGTTGTATTCCACT
TCATCATAATATGTTCTAAGGCTAAAATCTAAATGCCCTGTGATGTAATTGTGGGCCCCTAAAGATCTAG
CCCACATAGTCTTCCCTGTTCTTGAATCACCCTCTACTATGATACTATTATATCTTAAAGGCCGCGCAGC
GGCATCAACCCCAAAATATGCATCAGCCCATTCTTGCATTTCCTCAGGAACGTTTGTGAATGAGGACAGA
GGAAATAGTGGAGTCCATGGATCAGGTGCCCTCTGAAATATCTTTTGAGCATTGTTCAAAAGATTGTGAT
GTTGAAGGAAGTAATCCTTTGGTTGTTCTTCCTTCAATATTTGAAGTGCTTGTTCAAGAGAAGTTGCGTT
TAACGCCTTGGCATATGAGTCGTTAGCTGTCTGTTGACCTCCTCTAGCACTTCTACCGTCGATCTGGAAT
TCCCCCCATTCAATTGTGTCTCCGTCCTTGTCGACGTAGGACTTGACGTCGGAGCTGGATTTAGCTCCCT
GAATGTTCGGATGGAAATGTGCTGACCTGGTTGGGGATACCAGGTCGAATAATCTGATATTTGTGATCTG
AACTTTTCCTTCGAGTTGAAGCAGGACGTGGAGATGAGGTTGCCCATCTTCGTGTAGCTCTCTGGCAATT
TTAATATATTTTTTATTAGATGAAAGTTGTATTCCTTGAATTTGCTCAAGAGCTTCTTCTTTTGAAAGAG
ATCACTAAGGATATGTAAGAAATATGTTTTTTGCTTGAATACGAAATCTTTTAGTAGGAGGCATTGGACT
CCGATGACGTGGCTTAGCATATTAACATATCTATTGGAGTATTGGAGTACTATATATAGTAGTACAACTC
TCATAAGGGCCATCCGTTATAATATTACCGGATGGCCCGAAAAAAATGGGCAACCAATCAAAACGTGACA
CGTGGAAGGGTACTGTAGAATGATGTGACGTTTTTGAGCGGGAAACTTCCTGAAGAAGATTCCTTTCAGA
TAAGATTTGTTGACTGGTCAATAGAAGGGGACAACTTTATTAAAGTAACTTTACTTTATTAAAAGTAAAG
TTAGTGGGCCCCACAGGAAACTTGCTCAGCAAGTTTTAAGTGGGCCCCACAGGAAACTTGCTCAGCAAGT
TTTAACTGGGCCCCGCAGGAAACTTGCTCAGCAAGTTTTGCATTATGTCGTTTTATATACGTTATTTTTA
CATGTATATCG
Features (pLannotate 1.2.2; 15 found; start..end, strand, type, name):
     19..43      +  misc_feature   RB T-DNA repeat: right border repeat from nopaline C58 T-DNA
    383..784     +  CDS            Y4CG_SINFN (fragment): Protein inferred from homology: Swiss-Prot protein existence level 3. From Sinorhizobium fredii (strain NBRC 101917 / NGR234).
   1344..1973    +  CDS            pVS1 StaA: stability protein from the Pseudomonas plasmid pVS1 (Heeb et al., 2000)
   2402..3475    +  CDS            pVS1 RepA: replication protein from the Pseudomonas plasmid pVS1 (Heeb et al., 2000)
   3541..3735    +  rep_origin     pVS1 oriV: origin of replication for the Pseudomonas plasmid pVS1 (Heeb et al., 2000)
   3938..3977    +  CDS            rop (fragment): Rop protein, which maintains plasmids at low copy number; rop
   4079..4219    +  misc_feature   bom: basis of mobility region from pBR322
   4405..4993    -  rep_origin     ori: high-copy-number ColE1/pMB1/pBR322/pUC origin of replication
   5081..5896    -  CDS            KanR: aminoglycoside phosphotransferase; aph(3')-Ia; confers resistance to kanamycin in bacteria or G418 (Geneticin®) in eukaryotes
   6329..6353    +  misc_feature   LB T-DNA repeat: left border repeat from nopaline C58 T-DNA
   6731..6994    +  CDS            MP_BCTVC: Protein predicted: Swiss-Prot protein existence level 4. Probably involved in the viral transport within, and between cells. From Beet curly top virus (strain California/Logan) (BCTV).
   7027..7116    +  CDS            CAPSD_BCTVC (fragment): Protein inferred from homology: Swiss-Prot protein existence level 3. Encapsidates the viral genome into characteristic twinned ('geminate') particles. Binds the genomic viral ssDNA and shuttles it into and out of the cell nucleus. Plays a role in protection of the genome from degradation, virus acquisition and transmission by insect vectors, infectivity, and systemic movement. The CP of monopartite geminiviruses is absolutely essential for virus movement (By similarity). From Beet curly top virus (strain California/Logan) (BCTV).
   7125..7835    +  CDS            YPet: YPet is a basic (constitutively fluorescent) yellow fluorescent protein published in 2005, derived from Aequorea victoria. It has moderate acid sensitivity.
   7988..8506    -  CDS            C2_BCTVC: Experimental evidence at protein level: Swiss-Prot protein existence level 1. Acts as a suppressor of RNA-mediated gene silencing, also known as post-transcriptional gene silencing (PTGS), a mechanism of plant viral defense that limits the accumulation of viral RNAs. Suppresses the host RNA silencing by inhibiting adenosine kinase 2 (ADK2), a kinase involved in a general methylation pathway. Also suppresses the host basal defense by interacting with and inhibiting SNF1 kinase, a key regulator of cell metabolism implicated in innate antiviral defense. Determines pathogenicity. From Beet curly t
   8963..9217    -  CDS            AC4_BCTVC: Experimental evidence at protein level: Swiss-Prot protein existence level 1. Major determinant of pathogenesis that affects the hyperplastic response of the host to viral infection. Mediates the induction of cell division in permissive cells, mainly in phloem. May act as a suppressor of RNA-mediated gene silencing, also known as post- transcriptional gene silencing (PTGS), a mechanism of plant viral defense that limits the accumulation of viral RNAs. From Beet curly top virus (strain California/Logan) (BCTV).
