[The description below was written by a language model from this plasmid's Addgene catalogue record and pLannotate feature annotations shown in this document.]
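Description:
BCTVΔREP-YPET-pDGB3alpha1 is a plant expression construct built by Golden Gate assembly in the pDGB3alpha1 binary backbone, carrying a Beet curly top virus (BCTV, a monopartite geminivirus)-derived vector that expresses the yellow fluorescent protein YPet. The backbone has the layout typical of an Agrobacterium binary vector. It combines a high-copy ColE1/pMB1-type origin with a pBR322 bom site for propagation in E. coli, and the pVS1 oriV with its RepA replication and StaA stability genes for maintenance in Agrobacterium. Bacterial selection is by kanamycin through an aph(3')-Ia gene. Nopaline-type left and right T-DNA border repeats flank the payload, so the viral cassette can be transferred into plant cells. No plant selectable marker is annotated.

Within the T-DNA, the annotated viral elements include the movement protein ORF and a short N-terminal fragment of the coat protein, followed immediately by the YPet coding sequence. This arrangement suggests that the reporter replaces most of the coat protein gene and is driven by viral virion-sense regulatory sequences, although the record names no promoter. On the complementary strand, the C2 (silencing suppressor and pathogenicity factor) and C4 (pathogenesis determinant) ORFs are annotated. The replication initiator Rep is not detected as a feature, which is consistent with the recorded mutation of two stop codons inserted into Rep.

Because Rep is needed to release and amplify a geminiviral replicon, this version should be unable to replicate on its own. The record does not state its use explicitly, but it plausibly serves as a non-replicating control for cargo expression alongside replication-competent BCTV vectors from the same modular system for high cargo expression and gene targeting in plants.
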