Addgene plasmid #240725: BCTVΔREP-YPET-pDGB3alpha1
Purpose: BCTV vector for YPET expression. Rep has been mutated.
Depositing lab: Jose Alonso. Depositing organization: North Carolina State University. Publication: Development of Modular Geminivirus-Based Vectors for High Cargo Expression and Gene Targeting in Plants. Neubauer M, Vollen K, Zhao C, Ascencio-Ibanez JT, Hanley-Bowdoin L, Stepanova AN, Alonso JM. Plant Biotechnol J. 2025 Sep 21. doi: 10.1111/pbi.70320. PubMed 40976866.
Backbone
  Vector backbone: pDGB3alpha1
  Vector type: Plant Expression
Growth in bacteria
  Bacterial resistance: Kanamycin, 50 μg/mL
  Growth temperature: 37°C
  Growth strain: DH5alpha
  Copy number: High Copy
Gene/Insert
  Gene/Insert name: YPET
  Species: Beet Curly Top Virus
  Mutation: 2 stop codons inserted in Rep
  Cloning method: Golden Gate
Terms and licenses: Academic/Nonprofit Terms; Industry Terms: Not Available to Industry
How to cite: BCTVΔREP-YPET-pDGB3alpha1 was a gift from Jose Alonso (Addgene plasmid # 240725 ; http://n2t.net/addgene:240725 ; RRID:Addgene_240725)
